>Addgene plasmid #138240 | pFP.R370 | addgene full sequence | sequence record 273506 | Addgene NGS Result
TGCCACCTGACGTCTAAGAAAAGGAATATTCAGCAATTTGCCCGTGCCGAAGAAAGGCCCACCCGTGAAG
GTGAGCCAGTGAGTTGATTGCTACGTAATTAGTTAGTTAGCCCTTAGTGACTCGAATTCGCGGCCGCTTC
TAGAGTTATGACAACTTGACGGCTACATCATTCACTTTTTCTTCACAACCGGCACGGAACTCGCTCGGGC
TGGCCCCGGTGCATTTTTTAAATACCCGCGAGAAATAGAGTTGATCGTCAAAACCAACATTGCGACCGAC
GGTGGCGATAGGCATCCGGGTGGTGCTCAAAAGCAGCTTCGCCTGGCTGATACGTTGGTCCTCGCGCCAG
CTTAAGACGCTAATCCCTAACTGCTGGCGGAAAAGATGTGACAGACGCGACGGCGACAAGCAAACATGCT
GTGCGACGCTGGCGATATCAAAATTGCTGTCTGCCAGGTGATCGCTGATGTACTGACAAGCCTCGCGTAC
CCGATTATCCATCGGTGGATGGAGCGACTCGTTAATCGCTTCCATGCGCCGCAGTAACAATTGCTCAAGC
AGATTTATCGCCAGCAGCTCCGAATAGCGCCCTTCCCCTTGCCCGGCGTTAATGATTTGCCCAAACAGGT
CGCTGAAATGCGGCTGGTGCGCTTCATCCGGGCGAAAGAACCCCGTATTGGCAAATATTGACGGCCAGTT
AAGCCATTCATGCCAGTAGGCGCGCGGACGAAAGTAAACCCACTGGTGATACCATTCGCGAGCCTCCGGA
TGACGACCGTAGTGATGAATCTCTCCTGGCGGGAACAGCAAAATATCACCCGGTCGGCAAACAAATTCTC
GTCCCTGATTTTTCACCACCCCCTGACCGCGAATGGTGAGATTGAGAATATAACCTTTCATTCCCAGCGG
TCGGTCGATAAAAAAATCGAGATAACCGTTGGCCTCAATCGGCGTTAAACCCGCCACCAGATGGGCATTA
AACGAGTATCCCGGCAGCAGGGGATCATTTTGCGCTTCAGCCATACTTTTCATACTCCCGCCATTCAGAG
AAGAAACCAATTGTCCATATTGCATCAGACATTGCCGTCACTGCGTCTTTTACTGGCTCTTCTCGCTAAC
CAAACCGGTAACCCCGCTTATTAAAAGCATTCTGTAACAAAGCGGGACCAAAGCCATGACAAAAACGCGT
AACAAAAGTGTCTATAATCACGGCAGAAAAGTCCACATTGATTATTTGCACGGCGTCACACTTTGCTATG
CCATAGCATTTTTATCCATAAGATTAGCGGATCCTACCTGACGCTTTTTATCGCAACTCTCTACTGTTTC
TCCATTACTAGAGATTAAAGAGGAGAAATACTAGATGGTGAGCAAGGGCGAAGAAGACAACATGGCCATC
ATCAAGGAGTTCATGCGCTTCAAGGTGCACATGGAGGGCTCCGTGAACGGCCACGAGTTCGAGATCGAGG
GCGAGGGCGAGGGCCGCCCCTACGAGGGCACCCAGACCGCCAAGCTGAAGGTGACCAAGGGTGGCCCCCT
GCCCTTCGCCTGGGACATCCTGTCCCCTCAGTTCATGTACGGCTCCAAGGCCTACGTGAAGCACCCCGCC
GACATCCCCGACTACTTGAAGCTGTCCTTCCCCGAGGGCTTCAAGTGGGAGCGCGTGATGAACTTCGAGG
ACGGCGGCGTGGTGACCGTGACCCAGGACTCCTCCTTGCAGGACGGCGAGTTCATCTACAAGGTGAAGCT
GCGCGGCACCAACTTCCCCTCCGACGGCCCCGTAATGCAGAAGAAGACCATGGGCTGGGAGGCCTCCTCC
GAGCGGATGTACCCCGAGGACGAGCTGAAGAGCCTAGCATGTTCCACACCTATTTTGACGACAAACGGCT
GGTCCACTATGGGGGCTTTGCAGGATGGTGACGAAGTCTACGCGCCAGACGGACAGCCAACAAAAGTTAT
AAAGGCCCACCCGATCAACCTGAATAGACCTTGCTTTAAAGTGCGGTTTCGTGACGGTCAGGAAGTGGTT
ACCGATGCCGAGCACCTTTGGCAGGTAAACGATCGCAATAATGGTGGCCGCGATCGTGTTATGACAACTC
AGGAGATCGCAGATGCTCCCTGGGGAGGGCGATATCGATTCCGTGTTCCGGTGACTGAGCCATTACAGGG
GTCTGCGGGCTCGGCTGCTGGCTCGGGACTGCGTTTAAACGCCATTGTTGCAGTAGAACCGGTGGAAACC
GTCCCGGTGCGGTGCATCACCGTTGCTCATGAATCATCTTTATATGTTGCAGGTGAAGGATTTGTACCGA
CTCATAACACACAAAATGGCGCCCTGAAGGGCGAGATCAAGCAGAGGCTGAAGCTGAAGGACGGCGGCCA
CTACGACGCTGAGGTCAAGACCACCTACAAGGCCAAGAAGCCCGTGCAGCTGCCCGGCGCCTACAACGTC
AACATCAAGTTGGACATCACCTCCCACAACGAGGACTACACCATCGTGGAACAGTACGAACGCGCCGAGG
GCCGCCACTCCACCGGCGGCATGGACGAGCTGTACAAGCATCATCACCATCACCACTAATAATACTAGTA
GCGGCCGCTGCAGGAGTCACTAAGGGTTAGTTAGTTAGATTAGCAGAAAGTCAAAAGCCTCCGACCGGAG
GCTTTTGACTAAAACTTCCCTTGGGGTTATCATTGGGGCTCACTCAAAGGCGGTAATCAGATAAAAAAAA
TCCTTAGCTTTCGCTAAGGATGATTTCTGCTAGAGATGGAATAGACTGGATGGAGGCGGATAAAGTTGCA
GGACCACTTCTGCGCTCGGCCCTTCCGGCTGGCTGGTTTATTGCTGATAAATCTGGAGCCGGTGAGCGTG
GGTCTCGCGGTATCATTGCAGCACTGGGGCCAGATGGTAAGCCCTCCCGTATCGTAGTTATCTACACGAC
GGGGAGTCAGGCAACTATGGATGAACGAAATAGACAGATCGCTGAGATAGGTGCCTCACTGATTAAGCAT
TGGTAACTGTCAGACCAAGTTTACTCATATATACTTTAGATTGATTTAAAACTTCATTTTTAATTTAAAA
GGATCTAGGTGAAGATCCTTTTTGATAATCTCATGACCAAAATCCCTTAACGTGAGTTTTCGTTCCACTG
AGCGTCAGACCCCTTAATAAGATGATCTTCTTGAGATCGTTTTGGTCTGCGCGTAATCTCTTGCTCTGAA
AACGAAAAAACCGCCTTGCAGGGCGGTTTTCGAAGGTTCTCTGAGCTACCAACTCTTTGAACCGAGGTAA
CTGGCTTGGAGGAGCGCAGTCACCAAAACTTGTCCTTTCAGTTTAGCCTTAACCGGCGCATGACTTCAAG
ACTAACTCCTCTAAATCAATTACCAGTGGCTGCTGCCAGTGGTGCTTTTGCATGTCTTTCCGGGTTGGAC
TCAAGACGATAGTTACCGGATAAGGCGCAGCGGTCGGACTGAACGGGGGGTTCGTGCATACAGTCCAGCT
TGGAGCGAACTGCCTACCCGGAACTGAGTGTCAGGCGTGGAATGAGACAAACGCGGCCATAACAGCGGAA
TGACACCGGTAAACCGAAAGGCAGGAACAGGAGAGCGCACGAGGGAGCCGCCAGGGGGAAACGCCTGGTA
TCTTTATAGTCCTGTCGGGTTTCGCCACCACTGATTTGAGCGTCAGATTTCGTGATGCTTGTCAGGGGGG
CGGAGCCTATGGAAAAACGGCTTTGCCGCGGCCCTCTCACTTCCCTGTTAAGTATCTTCCTGGCATCTTC
CAGGAAATCTCCGCCCCGTTCGTAAGCCATTTCCGCTCGCCGCAGTCGAACGACCGAGCGTAGCGAGTCA
GTGAGCGAGGAAGCGGAATATATCCTGTATCACATATTCTGCTGACGCACCGGTGCAGCCTTTTTTCTCC
TGCCACATGAAGCACTTCACTGACACCCTCATCAGTGCCAACATAGTAAGCCAGTATACACTCCGCTAGC
GCTGAGGTCTGCCTCGTGAAGAAGGTGTTGCTGACTCATACCAGGCCTGAATCGCCCCATCATCCAGCCA
GAAAGTGAGGGAGCCACGGTTGATGAGAGCTTTGTTGTAGGTGGACCAGTTGGTGATTTTGAACTTTTGC
TTTGCCACGGAACGGTCTGCGTTGTCGGGAAGATGCGTGATCTGATCCTTCAACTCAGCAAAAGTTCGAT
TTATTCAACAAAGCCACGTTGTGTCTCAAAATCTCTGATGTTACATTGCACAAGATAAAAATATATCATC
ATGAACAATAAAACTGTCTGCTTACATAAACAGTAATACAAGGGGTGTTTACTAGAGGAGATTCTCATGT
TTGACAGCTTATCATCGATAAGCTTTAATGCGGTAGTTTATCACAGTTAAATTGCTAACGCAGTCAGGCA
CCGTGTATGAAATCTAACAATGCGCTCATCGTCATTCTCGGCACCGTCACCCTGGACGCTGTAGGCATAG
GCTTGGTTATGCCGGTACTGCCGGGCCTCTTGCGGGATATCGTCCATTCCGACAGTATTGCCAGTCACTA
TGGCGTGCTGCTTGCGCTCTATGCGTTGATGCAATTTCTTTGCGCACCCGTTCTCGGAGCCCTGTCCGAC
CGCTTTGGCCGCCGTCCAGTCCTGCTCGCTTCGCTCCTTGGAGCCACTATCGACTACGCGATCATGGCGA
CCACACCCGTCCTGTGGATTCTCTACGCCGGACGCATCGTGGCGGGCATCACGGGTGCCACAGGTGCGGT
TGCTGGTGCCTATATCGCCGACATCACCGATGGGGAAGATCGGGCTCGCCACTTCGGGCTCATGAGCGCT
TGTTTCGGCGTGGGTATGGTGGCAGGCCCCGTGGCCGGGGGACTGTTGGGTGCCATCTCCTTGCATGCAC
CATTCCTTGCGGCGGCGGTGCTCAACGGCCTCAACCTCCTCCTGGGCTGCTTCCTTATGCAGGAATCGCA
TAAGGGAGAGCGCCGTCCGATGCCCTTGCGTGCCTTCAATCCAGTCAGCTCCTTCCGGTGGGCGCGGGGC
ATGACTATCGTCGCCGCACTTATGACTGTTTTCTTTATCATGCAACTCGTAGGACAGGTTCCGGCAGCGC
TCTGGGTCATTTTCGGCGAGGACCGCTTTCGCTGGAGCGCGACGATGATCGGCCTGTCGCTTGCGGTATT
CGGAATCTTGCACGCCCTCGCTCAAGCCTTCGTCACGGGCCCCGCCACCAAACGTTTCGGCGAGAAGCAG
GCCATTATCGCGGGCATGGCGGCCGACGCGCTGGGCTACGTCTTGCTGGCGTTCGCGACGCGCGGCTGGA
TGGCCTTCCCCATTATGATTCTTCTCGCTTCCGGCGGCATCGGTATGCCCGCGTTGCAGGCCATGCTGTC
CCGCCAAGTAGATGACGACCATCAGGGACAGCTTCAAGGGTCGCTCGCGGCTCTTACCAGCCTCACTTCG
ATCATTGGACCGCTGATCGTCACGGCGATTTATGCCGCCTCGGCGAGCACATGGAACGGGTTGGCATGGA
TTGTAGGTGCCGCCCTTTACCTTGTCTGCCTCCCCGCGTTGCGTCGCGGTGCATGGAGCCGGGCCACCTC
GACCTAATAATACTAGCTCCGGCAAAAAAACGGGCAAGGTGTCACCACCCTGCCCTTTTTCTTTAAAACC
GAAAAGATTACTTCGCGTT
Features (pLannotate 1.2.2; 16 found; start..end, strand, type, name):
     48..77      -  terminator     T3Te terminator: phage T3 early transcription terminator
    124..145     +  misc_feature   BioBrick prefix: BioBrick prefix for parts that do not start with "ATG"
    146..1024    -  CDS            araC: L-arabinose regulatory protein; araC
   1051..1335    +  promoter       araBAD promoter: araBAD; promoter of the L-arabinose operon of E. coli; the araC regulatory gene is transcribed in the opposite direction (Guzman et al., 1995)
   1365..1842    +  CDS            mCherry (fragment): monomeric derivative of DsRed fluorescent protein (Shaner et al., 2004) mammalian codon-optimized
   2328..2558    +  CDS            mCherry (fragment): monomeric derivative of DsRed fluorescent protein (Shaner et al., 2004) mammalian codon-optimized
   2583..2603    +  misc_feature   BioBrick suffix: universal suffix for all parts
   2639..2670    +  terminator     tonB terminator: bidirectional E. coli tonB-P14 transcription terminator
   2717..2757    -  terminator     bacterial terminator (fragment): putative bacterial transcription terminator
   2770..3015    +  CDS            bla(M) (fragment): β-lactamase lacking the signal sequence; bla(M); allows cytosolic expression of β-lactamase
   3181..3725    +  rep_origin     p15A ori: Plasmids containing the medium-copy-number p15A origin of replication can be propagated in E. coli cells that contain a second plasmid with the ColE1 origin.
   3813..3868    +  rep_origin     RSF ori (fragment): Plasmids containing the RSF 1030 origin of replication can be propagated in E. coli cells that contain additional plasmids with compatible origins.
   3967..3993    -  misc_feature   bom (fragment): basis of mobility region from pBR322
   4341..4369    +  promoter       tet promoter: E. coli promoter for tetracycline efflux protein gene
   4417..5605    +  CDS            TcR (fragment): tetracycline efflux protein; tet; confers resistance to tetracycline
   5618..5677    +  terminator     his operon terminator: This putative transcriptin terminator from the E. coli his operon has a 2-bp deletion introduced during synthesis. Its efficiency has not been determined.
