[The description below was written by a language model from this plasmid's Addgene catalogue record and pLannotate feature annotations shown in this document.]
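Description:
pFP.R370 is a 5.7 kb bacterial expression plasmid built on the BioBrick vector pSB3T5 for synthetic biology work in E. coli. It replicates from the p15A origin, recorded as low copy, which is compatible with ColE1-type plasmids in the same cell. Selection is by tetracycline, conferred by the tetracycline efflux gene under its own tet promoter. The insert sits between the BioBrick prefix and suffix, and the cloning region and marker are flanked by transcription terminators (T3Te, tonB, his operon) that insulate them from read-through. The feature table also flags a short β-lactamase fragment and small RSF ori and bom fragments. These appear to be backbone remnants, not functional elements, and ampicillin resistance is not listed.

The payload is an arabinose-inducible intein splicing reporter. The araC regulator gene is transcribed divergently, from a promoter the record calls iPC. It controls the araBAD promoter, which drives a synthetic open reading frame of about 1.2 kb. In this frame mCherry is split into N- and C-terminal fragments, annotated as two separate mCherry segments. The roughly 480 bp gap between them is unannotated and corresponds to the MP-C-gp206 artificial mini-intein. The insert name indicates short junction residues on either side of the intein (ELK and TQN), presumably serving as extein context, and a C-terminal 6xHis tag for detection or purification. Because the intein is fused in cis, protein splicing should excise it and ligate the two mCherry halves, so red fluorescence after arabinose induction reports splicing activity. The construct belongs to a collection used to characterise a library of orthogonal split inteins, where it likely served as a cis-splicing test or reference for this intein.
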