Addgene plasmid #138240: pFP.R370
Purpose: Expresses the split mCherry reporter interrupted by the MP-C-gp206 artificially mini-intein (in cis)
Depositing lab: Baojun Wang. Depositing organization: University of Edinburgh. Publication: An expanded library of orthogonal split inteins enables modular multi-peptide assemblies. Pinto F, Thornton EL, Wang B. Nat Commun. 2020 Mar 23;11(1):1529. doi: 10.1038/s41467-020-15272-2. PubMed 32251274.
Backbone
  Vector backbone: pSB3T5
  Backbone manufacturer: BioBrick vector, IGEM registry
  Backbone size w/o insert (bp): 3252
  Total vector size (bp): 5689
  Vector type: Bacterial Expression, Synthetic Biology
Growth in bacteria
  Bacterial resistance: Tetracycline, 10 μg/mL
  Growth temperature: 37°C
  Growth strain: DH5alpha
  Copy number: Low Copy
Gene/Insert 1
  Gene/Insert name: araC
  Insert size (bp): 930
  Entrez Gene: araC (a.k.a. b0064, ECK0065)
  Promoter: iPC
  Cloning method: Gibson Cloning
  Sequencing primers: 5′ VF2 - TGCCACCTGACGTCTAAGAA
Gene/Insert 2
  Gene/Insert name: mCherryN(ELK).MP-C-gp206*.(TQN)mCherryC.H6
  Species: Synthetic
  Insert size (bp): 1215
  Promoter: P(araBAD)
  Tag / fusion protein: 6xHis (C terminal on insert)
  Cloning method: Gibson Cloning
  Sequencing primers: 5′ araC_F2 - AACCCACTGGTGATACCATTCG; 3′ VR - ATTACCGCCTTTGAGTGAGC
Terms and licenses: Academic/Nonprofit Terms; Industry Terms: Not Available to Industry
How to cite: pFP.R370 was a gift from Baojun Wang (Addgene plasmid # 138240 ; http://n2t.net/addgene:138240 ; RRID:Addgene_138240)
